Addgene plasmid #211558: pCys57
Purpose: Amber Suppressor tRNA for Cysteine
Depositing lab: Aron Fenton & Liskin Swint-Kruse. Depositing organization: University of Kansas Medical Center. Publication: Amber Suppressor tRNA-Based Mutagenesis for Positional Semi-Saturated Mutagenesis with Natural Amino Acid Substitutions: An Approach for Mapping Positional Contributions to Protein Function. O’Neil PT, Zeczycki TN, Park K-T, Rodnin MV, Swint-Kruse L, Vincentelli R, Fenton AW. Biophysica. 2026; 6(4):72. 10.3390/biophysica6040072.
Backbone
  Vector backbone: pUC57
  Vector type: Bacterial Expression
Growth in bacteria
  Bacterial resistance: Ampicillin, 100 μg/mL
  Growth temperature: 37°C
  Growth strain: DH5alpha
  Copy number: High Copy
Gene/Insert
  Gene/Insert name: tRNACys
  Species: Synthetic
  Promoter: Synthetic (Miller 1986)
  Cloning method: Restriction Enzyme; 5′ cloning site EcoRI (not destroyed); 3′ cloning site PstI (not destroyed)
  Sequencing primers: 3′ M13R
Terms and licenses: Academic/Nonprofit Terms; Industry Terms: Not Available to Industry
Depositor comments: Cloned using pAla57 as the vector
How to cite: pCys57 was a gift from Aron Fenton & Liskin Swint-Kruse (Addgene plasmid # 211558 ; http://n2t.net/addgene:211558 ; RRID:Addgene_211558)
