[The description below was written by a language model from this plasmid's Addgene catalogue record and pLannotate feature annotations shown in this document.]
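Description:
pCys57 is a small (about 2.7 kb) bacterial expression plasmid built on the pUC57 backbone that supplies an amber suppressor tRNA charged with cysteine in E. coli. It is maintained at high copy through the ColE1/pMB1-type pUC origin and selected with ampicillin via the β-lactamase gene and its native bla promoter. The annotation also picks up backbone remnants that are not functional parts of the payload: fragments of bom, rop and lacI, together with the lac promoter, lac operator and CAP binding site. These lac elements lie on the opposite strand to the tRNA, downstream of it.

The insert is a synthetic tRNACys gene cloned between EcoRI and PstI sites, both of which are retained, and the depositor notes that it was made using the sister construct pAla57 as the vector. This suggests a set of plasmids in which the tRNA cassette is exchanged. The feature table identifies a roughly 70-nt tRNA followed shortly by a fragment of a putative bacterial transcription terminator. The catalogue lists the promoter as a synthetic one, but it is not annotated as a separate feature in the table.

An amber suppressor tRNA carries an anticodon that reads the UAG stop codon, so a target gene carrying an amber codon at a chosen position is translated through with cysteine inserted there. According to the record, the plasmid belongs to an approach for positional semi-saturating mutagenesis with natural amino acids. In that approach, one amber-mutant gene is combined with different suppressor tRNA plasmids to sample substitutions at a single site and map that position's contribution to protein function.
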