Features (pLannotate 1.2.2; 11 found; start..end, strand, type, name):
    137..234     +  misc_feature   bom (fragment): basis of mobility region from pBR322
    337..407     +  ncRNA          tRNA: Accession: RF00005 - tRNA
    425..454     +  terminator     bacterial terminator (fragment): putative bacterial transcription terminator
    498..514     -  protein_bind   lac operator: The lac repressor binds to the lac operator to inhibit transcription in E. coli. This inhibition can be relieved by adding lactose or isopropyl-β-D-thiogalactopyranoside (IPTG). lac repressor encoded by lacI
    522..552     -  promoter       lac promoter: promoter for the E. coli lac operon
    567..588     -  protein_bind   CAP binding site: CAP binding activates transcription in the presence of cAMP. E. coli catabolite activator protein
    601..693     -  CDS            lacI (fragment): lac repressor; lacI; The lac repressor binds to the lac operator to inhibit transcription in E. coli. This inhibition can be relieved by adding lactose or isopropyl-β-D-thiogalactopyranoside (IPTG).
    876..1464    -  rep_origin     ori: high-copy-number ColE1/pMB1/pBR322/pUC origin of replication
   1635..2495    -  CDS            AmpR: β-lactamase; bla; confers resistance to ampicillin, carbenicillin, and related antibiotics
   2496..2600    -  promoter       AmpR promoter: bla
   2695..35      +  CDS            rop (fragment) (across the origin): Rop protein, which maintains plasmids at low copy number; rop
>Addgene plasmid #211558 | pCys57 | addgene full sequence | sequence record 438923 | Addgene NGS Result
TCGCGCGTTTCGGTGATGACGGTGAAAACCTCTGACACATGCAGCTCCCGGAGACGGTCACAGCTTGTCT
GTAAGCGGATGCCGGGAGCAGACAAGCCCGTCAGGGCGCGTCAGCGGGTGTTGGCGGGTGTCGGGGCTGG
CTTAACTATGCGGCATCAGAGCAGATTGTACTGAGAGTGCACCATATGCGGTGTGAAATACCGCACAGAT
GCGTAAGGAGAAAATACCGCATCATAGGCGCCGCTTCTTTGAGCGAACGATCAAAAATAAGTGGGGCCCC
ATCAAAAAAATATTCTCAACATAAAAAACTTTGTGTAATACTTGTAACGCTGAATTCGGCGCGTTAACAA
AGCGGTTATGTAGCGGATTCTAAATCCGTCTAGTCCGGTTCGACTCCGGAACGCGCCTCCACTGCAGTCT
GCAGATCCTTAGCGAAAGCTAAGGATTTTTTTTAAGCTTCGGGCGTAATCATGGTCATAGCTGTTTCCTG
TGTGAAATTGTTATCCGCTCACAATTCCACACAACATACGAGCCGGAAGCATAAAGTGTAAAGCCTGGGG
TGCCTAATGAGTGAGCTAACTCACATTAATTGCGTTGCGCTCACTGCCCGCTTTCCAGTCGGGAAACCTG
TCGTGCCAGCTGCATTAATGAATCGGCCAACGCGCGGGGAGAGGCGGTTTGCGTATTGGGCGCTCTTCCG
CTTCCTCGCTCACTGACTCGCTGCGCTCGGTCGTTCGGCTGCGGCGAGCGGTATCAGCTCACTCAAAGGC
GGTAATACGGTTATCCACAGAATCAGGGGATAACGCAGGAAAGAACATGTGAGCAAAAGGCCAGCAAAAG
GCCAGGAACCGTAAAAAGGCCGCGTTGCTGGCGTTTTTCCATAGGCTCCGCCCCCCTGACGAGCATCACA
AAAATCGACGCTCAAGTCAGAGGTGGCGAAACCCGACAGGACTATAAAGATACCAGGCGTTTCCCCCTGG
AAGCTCCCTCGTGCGCTCTCCTGTTCCGACCCTGCCGCTTACCGGATACCTGTCCGCCTTTCTCCCTTCG
GGAAGCGTGGCGCTTTCTCATAGCTCACGCTGTAGGTATCTCAGTTCGGTGTAGGTCGTTCGCTCCAAGC
TGGGCTGTGTGCACGAACCCCCCGTTCAGCCCGACCGCTGCGCCTTATCCGGTAACTATCGTCTTGAGTC
CAACCCGGTAAGACACGACTTATCGCCACTGGCAGCAGCCACTGGTAACAGGATTAGCAGAGCGAGGTAT
GTAGGCGGTGCTACAGAGTTCTTGAAGTGGTGGCCTAACTACGGCTACACTAGAAGAACAGTATTTGGTA
TCTGCGCTCTGCTGAAGCCAGTTACCTTCGGAAAAAGAGTTGGTAGCTCTTGATCCGGCAAACAAACCAC
CGCTGGTAGCGGTGGTTTTTTTGTTTGCAAGCAGCAGATTACGCGCAGAAAAAAAGGATCTCAAGAAGAT
CCTTTGATCTTTTCTACGGGGTCTGACGCTCAGTGGAACGAAAACTCACGTTAAGGGATTTTGGTCATGA
GATTATCAAAAAGGATCTTCACCTAGATCCTTTTAAATTAAAAATGAAGTTTTAAATCAATCTAAAGTAT
ATATGAGTAAACTTGGTCTGACAGTTACCAATGCTTAATCAGTGAGGCACCTATCTCAGCGATCTGTCTA
TTTCGTTCATCCATAGTTGCCTGACTCCCCGTCGTGTAGATAACTACGATACGGGAGGGCTTACCATCTG
GCCCCAGTGCTGCAATGATACCGCGAGATCCACGCTCACCGGCTCCAGATTTATCAGCAATAAACCAGCC
AGCCGGAAGGGCCGAGCGCAGAAGTGGTCCTGCAACTTTATCCGCCTCCATCCAGTCTATTAATTGTTGC
CGGGAAGCTAGAGTAAGTAGTTCGCCAGTTAATAGTTTGCGCAACGTTGTTGCCATTGCTACAGGCATCG
TGGTGTCACGCTCGTCGTTTGGTATGGCTTCATTCAGCTCCGGTTCCCAACGATCAAGGCGAGTTACATG
ATCCCCCATGTTGTGCAAAAAAGCGGTTAGCTCCTTCGGTCCTCCGATCGTTGTCAGAAGTAAGTTGGCC
GCAGTGTTATCACTCATGGTTATGGCAGCACTGCATAATTCTCTTACTGTCATGCCATCCGTAAGATGCT
TTTCTGTGACTGGTGAGTACTCAACCAAGTCATTCTGAGAATAGTGTATGCGGCGACCGAGTTGCTCTTG
CCCGGCGTCAATACGGGATAATACCGCGCCACATAGCAGAACTTTAAAAGTGCTCATCATTGGAAAACGT
TCTTCGGGGCGAAAACTCTCAAGGATCTTACCGCTGTTGAGATCCAGTTCGATGTAACCCACTCGTGCAC
CCAACTGATCTTCAGCATCTTTTACTTTCACCAGCGTTTCTGGGTGAGCAAAAACAGGAAGGCAAAATGC
CGCAAAAAAGGGAATAAGGGCGACACGGAAATGTTGAATACTCATACTCTTCCTTTTTCAATATTATTGA
AGCATTTATCAGGGTTATTGTCTCATGAGCGGATACATATTTGAATGTATTTAGAAAAATAAACAAATAG
GGGTTCCGCGCACATTTCCCCGAAAAGTGCCACCTGACGTCTAAGAAACCATTATTATCATGACATTAAC
CTATAAAAATAGGCGTATCACGAGGCCCTTTCGTC
